>Addgene plasmid #117805 | pGTag-NLS-TagRFP-SV40 | addgene full sequence | sequence record 227500 | Addgene NGS Result
CTTTCCTGCGTTATCCCCTGATTCTGTGGATAACCGTATTACCGCCTTTGAGTGAGCTGATACCGCTCGC
CGCAGCCGAACGACCGAGCGCAGCGAGTCAGTGAGCGAGGAAGCGGATGTGCGCCCAATACGCAAACCGC
CTCTCCCCGCGCGTTGGCCGATTCATTAATGCAGCTGGCACGACAGGTTTCCCGACTGGAAAGCGGGCAG
TGAGCGCAACGCAATTAATACGCGTACCGCTAGCCAGGAAGAGTTTGTAGAAACGCAAAAAGGCCATCCG
TCAGGATGGCCTTCTGCTTAGTTTGATGCCTGGCAGTTTATGGCGGGCGTCCTGCCCGCCACCCTCCGGG
CCGTTGCTTCACAACGTTCAAATCCGCTCCCGGCGGATTTGTCCTACTCAGGAGAGCGTTCACCGACAAA
CAACAGATAAAACGAAAGGCCCAGTCTTCCGACTGAGCCTTTCGTTTTATTTGATGCCTGGCAGTTCCCT
ACTCTCGCGTTAACGCTAGCATGGATGTTTTCCCAGTCACGACGTTGTAAAACGACGGCCAGTCTTAAGC
TCGGGCCCTGCAGCTCTAGAGCTCGAATTCGGGAGGCGTTCGGGCCACAGCGGACACGCAGGTGCGCAAC
GCAATTAATGTGAGTTAGCTCACTCATTAGGCACCCCAGGCTTTACACTTTATGCTTCCGGCTCGTATGT
TGTGTGGAATTGTGAGCGGATAACAATTTCACACAGGAAACAGCTATGACCATGATTACGCCAAGCGCGC
AATTAACCCTCACTAAAGGGAACAAAAGCTGGAGGACCTCGAGGGGGGGCCCGGTACCCAATTCGCCCTA
TAGTGAGTCGTATTACGCGCGCTCACTGGCCGTCGTTTTACAACGTCGTGACTGGGAAAACCCTGGCGTT
ACCCAACTTAATCGCCTTGCAGCACATCCCCCTTTCGCCAGCTGGCGTAATAGCGAAGAGGCCCGCACCG
ATCGCCCTTCCCAACAGTTGCGCAGCCTGAATGGCGAATGGACCTGCCACAGGATCCGGAGCCACGAACT
TCTCTCTGTTAAAGCAAGCAGGAGACGTGGAAGAAAACCCCGGTCCTATGGCTCCAAAGAAGAAGCGTAA
GGTAATGGTGTCTAAGGGCGAGGAACTGATTAAGGAGAACATGCACATGAAGCTGTACATGGAGGGCACC
GTGAACAACCACCACTTCAAGTGCACATCCGAGGGCGAAGGCAAGCCCTACGAGGGCACCCAGACCATGA
GAATCAAGGTGGTCGAGGGCGGCCCTCTCCCCTTCGCCTTCGACATCCTGGCTACCAGCTTCATGTACGG
CAGCAGAACCTTCATCAACCACACCCAGGGCATCCCCGACTTCTTTAAGCAGTCCTTCCCTGAGGGCTTC
ACATGGGAGAGAGTCACCACATACGAAGACGGGGGCGTGCTGACCGCTACCCAGGACACCAGCCTCCAGG
ACGGCTGCCTCATCTACAACGTCAAGATCAGAGGGGTGAACTTCCCATCCAACGGCCCTGTGATGCAGAA
GAAAACACTCGGCTGGGAGGCCAACACCGAGATGCTGTACCCCGCTGACGGCGGCCTGGAAGGCAGAAGC
GACATGGCCCTGAAGCTCGTGGGCGGGGGCCACCTGATCTGCAACTTCAAGACCACATACAGATCCAAGA
AACCCGCTAAGAACCTCAAGATGCCCGGCGTCTACTATGTGGACCACAGACTGGAAAGAATCAAGGAGGC
CGACAAAGAGACCTACGTCGAGCAGCACGAGGTGGCTGTGGCCAGATACTGCGACCTCCCTAGCAAACTG
GGGCACAAACTTAATTGAGGCGCGCCTCTAGAACTATAGTGAGTCGTATTACGTAGATCCAGACATGATA
AGATACATTGATGAGTTTGGACAAACCACAACTAGAATGCAGTGAAAAAAATGCTTTATTTGTGAAATTT
GTGATGCTATTGCTTTATTTGTAACCATTATAAGCTGCAATAAACAAGTTAACAACAACAATTGCATTCA
TTTTATGTTTCAGGTTCAGGGGGAGGTGTGGGAGGTTTTTTCCAACTTTATTATACAAAGTTGGCATTAT
AAAAAAGCATTGCTTATCAATTTGTTGCAACGAACAGGTCACTATCAGTCAAAATAAAATCATTATTTGG
AGCTCCATGGCGTTGTCTAGCAAGGAAGTGAAGAGCTATCCGGATATATATGTATGTTATCATAACTGTA
CTGGCTATGTCAGGTGGTAATGACTGTAACGTTACGTTACTCGTTGTAGGCACGACATTGAATATGCTCT
TCTCCGCTGTGGCCCGAACGCCTCCCGCTAGCGATGGGATCTCGGCCGCGATATCCCCTATAGTGAGTCG
TATTACATGGTCATAGCTGTTTCCTGGCAGCTCTGGCCCGTGTCTCAAAATCTCTGATGTTACATTGCAC
AAGATAAAAATATATCATCATGAACAATAAAACTGTCTGCTTACATAAACAGTAATACAAGGGGTGTTAT
GAGCCATATTCAACGGGAAACGTCGAGGCCGCGATTAAATTCCAACATGGATGCTGATTTATATGGGTAT
AAATGGGCTCGCGATAATGTCGGGCAATCAGGTGCGACAATCTATCGCTTGTATGGGAAGCCCGATGCGC
CAGAGTTGTTTCTGAAACATGGCAAAGGTAGCGTTGCCAATGATGTTACAGATGAGATGGTCAGACTAAA
CTGGCTGACGGAATTTATGCCTCTTCCGACCATCAAGCATTTTATCCGTACTCCTGATGATGCATGGTTA
CTCACCACTGCGATCCCCGGAAAAACAGCATTCCAGGTATTAGAAGAATATCCTGATTCAGGTGAAAATA
TTGTTGATGCGCTGGCAGTGTTCCTGCGCCGGTTGCATTCGATTCCTGTTTGTAATTGTCCTTTTAACAG
CGATCGCGTATTTCGTCTCGCTCAGGCGCAATCACGAATGAATAACGGTTTGGTTGATGCGAGTGATTTT
GATGACGAGCGTAATGGCTGGCCTGTTGAACAAGTCTGGAAAGAAATGCATAAACTTTTGCCATTCTCAC
CGGATTCAGTCGTCACTCATGGTGATTTCTCACTTGATAACCTTATTTTTGACGAGGGGAAATTAATAGG
TTGTATTGATGTTGGACGAGTCGGAATCGCAGACCGATACCAGGATCTTGCCATCCTATGGAACTGCCTC
GGTGAGTTTTCTCCTTCATTACAGAAACGGCTTTTTCAAAAATATGGTATTGATAATCCTGATATGAATA
AATTGCAGTTTCATTTGATGCTCGATGAGTTTTTCTAATCAGAATTGGTTAATTGGTTGTAACACTGGCA
GAGCATTACGCTGACTTGACGGGACGGCGCAAGCTCATGACCAAAATCCCTTAACGTGAGTTACGCGTCG
TTCCACTGAGCGTCAGACCCCGTAGAAAAGATCAAAGGATCTTCTTGAGATCCTTTTTTTCTGCGCGTAA
TCTGCTGCTTGCAAACAAAAAAACCACCGCTACCAGCGGTGGTTTGTTTGCCGGATCAAGAGCTACCAAC
TCTTTTTCCGAAGGTAACTGGCTTCAGCAGAGCGCAGATACCAAATACTGTTCTTCTAGTGTAGCCGTAG
TTAGGCCACCACTTCAAGAACTCTGTAGCACCGCCTACATACCTCGCTCTGCTAATCCTGTTACCAGTGG
CTGCTGCCAGTGGCGATAAGTCGTGTCTTACCGGGTTGGACTCAAGACGATAGTTACCGGATAAGGCGCA
GCGGTCGGGCTGAACGGGGGGTTCGTGCACACAGCCCAGCTTGGAGCGAACGACCTACACCGAACTGAGA
TACCTACAGCGTGAGCTATGAGAAAGCGCCACGCTTCCCGAAGGGAGAAAGGCGGACAGGTATCCGGTAA
GCGGCAGGGTCGGAACAGGAGAGCGCACGAGGGAGCTTCCAGGGGGAAACGCCTGGTATCTTTATAGTCC
TGTCGGGTTTCGCCACCTCTGACTTGAGCGTCGATTTTTGTGATGCTCGTCAGGGGGGCGGAGCCTATGG
AAAAACGCCAGCAACGCGGCCTTTTTACGGTTCCTGGCCTTTTGCTGGCCTTTTGCTCACATGTT
Features (pLannotate 1.2.2; 20 found; start..end, strand, type, name):
    121..213     +  CDS            lacI (fragment): lac repressor; lacI; The lac repressor binds to the lac operator to inhibit transcription in E. coli. This inhibition can be relieved by adding lactose or isopropyl-β-D-thiogalactopyranoside (IPTG).
    268..295     -  terminator     rrnB T2 terminator: transcription terminator T2 from the E. coli rrnB gene
    427..470     +  terminator     rrnB T1 terminator: Escherichia coli rrnB; transcription terminator T1 from the E. coli rrnB gene
    517..553     -  CDS            lacZα (fragment): LacZα fragment of β-galactosidase; lacZ fragment
    636..657     +  protein_bind   CAP binding site: CAP binding activates transcription in the presence of cAMP. E. coli catabolite activator protein
    672..702     +  promoter       lac promoter: promoter for the E. coli lac operon
    710..726     +  protein_bind   lac operator: The lac repressor binds to the lac operator to inhibit transcription in E. coli. This inhibition can be relieved by adding lactose or isopropyl-β-D-thiogalactopyranoside (IPTG). lac repressor encoded by lacI
    771..789     +  promoter       T3 promoter: promoter for bacteriophage T3 RNA polymerase
    805..828     +  misc_feature   MCS (fragment): pBluescript multiple cloning site
    837..855     -  promoter       T7 promoter: promoter for bacteriophage T7 RNA polymerase
    863..1018    +  CDS            lacZα (fragment): LacZα fragment of β-galactosidase; lacZ fragment
   1041..1097    +  CDS            P2A: 2A peptide from porcine teschovirus-1 polyprotein Eukaryotic ribosomes fail to insert a peptide bond between the Gly and Pro residues, yielding separate polypeptides.
   1125..1838    +  CDS            TagRFP: monomeric derivative of red fluorescent protein from Entacmaea quadricolor (Merzlyak et al., 2007) mammalian codon-optimized
   1854..1871    -  promoter       T7 promoter (fragment): promoter for bacteriophage T7 RNA polymerase
   1876..2010    -  polyA_signal   SV40 poly(A) signal: SV40 polyadenylation signal
   2073..2093    -  protein_bind   attB3: mutant version of attB; core recombination site for the Gateway® BP reaction BP Clonase™
   2084..2169    -  protein_bind   attL1 (fragment): mutant version of attL; recombination site for the Gateway® LR reaction LR Clonase™
   2367..2385    -  promoter       T7 promoter: promoter for bacteriophage T7 RNA polymerase
   2519..3328    +  CDS            KanR: aminoglycoside phosphotransferase; aph(3')-Ia; confers resistance to kanamycin in bacteria or G418 (Geneticin®) in eukaryotes
   3475..4063    +  rep_origin     ori: high-copy-number ColE1/pMB1/pBR322/pUC origin of replication
