[The description below was written by a language model from this plasmid's Addgene catalogue record and pLannotate feature annotations shown in this document.]
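Description:
pGTag-NLS-TagRFP-SV40 is a 4,125 bp bacterial plasmid built on the pK backbone. It serves as a donor template for precise, CRISPR-directed genomic integration by the GeneWeld method, which relies on short homology arms. It is propagated in E. coli from a high-copy ColE1/pUC-type origin and selected with kanamycin through an aph(3')-Ia resistance gene. The record lists human and zebrafish as the relevant species, and the depositor notes that it may work in others.

The payload has no annotated eukaryotic promoter. It opens with a P2A ribosomal-skipping peptide, followed by mammalian codon-optimized TagRFP, a monomeric red fluorescent protein that the catalogue describes as carrying an N-terminal nuclear localization signal. The NLS is not separately annotated, though a short unannotated gap lies between P2A and TagRFP. An SV40 polyadenylation signal sits downstream, annotated on the reverse strand. This layout suits in-frame knock-in into a target gene: the endogenous promoter would drive expression, P2A would release the nuclear red reporter from the truncated host protein, and the poly(A) signal would end the transcript.

Upstream of the cargo is a lac promoter/operator region with lacZα fragments, a partial pBluescript multiple cloning site and T3/T7 promoters. This looks like a bacterial lacZα screening cassette occupying a homology-arm cloning position, although the record does not say so. It also does not annotate the arm cloning sites or any guide RNA target sites used to liberate the cargo. Other features include rrnB T1/T2 terminators, a lacI fragment and remnants of Gateway att sites, which appear to be leftovers of the backbone's construction.
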