Addgene plasmid #117805: pGTag-NLS-TagRFP-SV40
Purpose: Donor for precise CRISPR directed genomic integration using the GeneWeld method
Depositing lab: Jeffrey Essner. Depositing organization: Iowa State University. Publication: Efficient targeted integration directed by short homology in zebrafish and mammalian cells. Wierson WA, Welker JM, Almeida MP, Mann CM, Webster DA, Torrie ME, Weiss TJ, Kambakam S, Vollbrecht MK, Lan M, McKeighan KC, Levey J, Ming Z, Wehmeier A, Mikelson CS, Haltom JA, Kwan KM, Chien CB, Balciunas D, Ekker SC, Clark KJ, Webber BR, Moriarity BS, Solin SL, Carlson DF, Dobbs DL, McGrail M, Essner J. Elife. 2020 May 15;9. pii: 53968. doi: 10.7554/eLife.53968. PubMed 32412410.
Backbone
  Vector backbone: pK
  Backbone manufacturer: Karl J. Clark
  Backbone size w/o insert (bp): 2958
  Vector type: Synthetic Biology
Growth in bacteria
  Bacterial resistance: Kanamycin, 50 μg/mL
  Growth temperature: 30°C
  Growth strain: NEB Stable
  Copy number: High Copy
Gene/Insert
  Gene/Insert name: TagRFP (alt name: RFP)
  Species: H. sapiens (human), D. rerio (zebrafish)
  Insert size (bp): 1167
  Tag / fusion protein: NLS (N terminal on insert)
  Cloning method: Gibson Cloning
  Sequencing primers: 5′ GCATGGATGTTTTCCCAGTC; 3′ atggctcataacaccccttg
Terms and licenses: Academic/Nonprofit Terms; Industry Terms: Not Available to Industry
Depositor comments: Online tools and cloning help available at <www.genesculpt.org/gtaghd/>. May work in additional species beyond those listed. Please visit https://www.biorxiv.org/content/10.1101/431627v2 for bioRxiv preprint.
How to cite: pGTag-NLS-TagRFP-SV40 was a gift from Jeffrey Essner (Addgene plasmid # 117805 ; http://n2t.net/addgene:117805 ; RRID:Addgene_117805)
