>Addgene plasmid #117805 | pGTag-NLS-TagRFP-SV40 | depositor partial sequence | sequence record 222408 | Backbone
TGAAGAGCTATCCGGATATATATGTATGTTATCATAACTGTACTGGCTATGTCAGGTGGTAATGACTGTA
ACGTTACGTTACTCGTTGTAGGCACGACATTGAATATGCTCTTCTCCGCTGTGGCCCGAACGCCTCCCGC
TAGCGATGGGATCTCGGCCGCGATATCCCCTATAGTGAGTCGTATTACATGGTCATAGCTGTTTCCTGGC
AGCTCTGGCCCGTGTCTCAAAATCTCTGATGTTACATTGCACAAGATAAAAATATATCATCATGAACAAT
AAAACTGTCTGCTTACATAAACAGTAATACAAGGGGTGTTATGAGCCATATTCAACGGGAAACGTCGAGG
CCGCGATTAAATTCCAACATGGATGCTGATTTATATGGGTATAAATGGGCTCGCGATAATGTCGGGCAAT
CAGGTGCGACAATCTATCGCTTGTATGGGAAGCCCGATGCGCCAGAGTTGTTTCTGAAACATGGCAAAGG
TAGCGTTGCCAATGATGTTACAGATGAGATGGTCAGACTAAACTGGCTGACGGAATTTATGCCTCTTCCG
ACCATCAAGCATTTTATCCGTACTCCTGATGATGCATGGTTACTCACCACTGCGATCCCCGGAAAAACAG
CATTCCAGGTATTAGAAGAATATCCTGATTCAGGTGAAAATATTGTTGATGCGCTGGCAGTGTTCCTGCG
CCGGTTGCATTCGATTCCTGTTTGTAATTGTCCTTTTAACAGCGATCGCGTATTTCGTCTCGCTCAGGCG
CAATCACGAATGAATAACGGTTTGGTTGATGCGAGTGATTTTGATGACGAGCGTAATGGCTGGCCTGTTG
AACAAGTCTGGAAAGAAATGCATAAACTTTTGCCATTCTCACCGGATTCAGTCGTCACTCATGGTGATTT
CTCACTTGATAACCTTATTTTTGACGAGGGGAAATTAATAGGTTGTATTGATGTTGGACGAGTCGGAATC
GCAGACCGATACCAGGATCTTGCCATCCTATGGAACTGCCTCGGTGAGTTTTCTCCTTCATTACAGAAAC
GGCTTTTTCAAAAATATGGTATTGATAATCCTGATATGAATAAATTGCAGTTTCATTTGATGCTCGATGA
GTTTTTCTAATCAGAATTGGTTAATTGGTTGTAACACTGGCAGAGCATTACGCTGACTTGACGGGACGGC
GCAAGCTCATGACCAAAATCCCTTAACGTGAGTTACGCGTCGTTCCACTGAGCGTCAGACCCCGTAGAAA
AGATCAAAGGATCTTCTTGAGATCCTTTTTTTCTGCGCGTAATCTGCTGCTTGCAAACAAAAAAACCACC
GCTACCAGCGGTGGTTTGTTTGCCGGATCAAGAGCTACCAACTCTTTTTCCGAAGGTAACTGGCTTCAGC
AGAGCGCAGATACCAAATACTGTCCTTCTAGTGTAGCCGTAGTTAGGCCACCACTTCAAGAACTCTGTAG
CACCGCCTACATACCTCGCTCTGCTAATCCTGTTACCAGTGGCTGCTGCCAGTGGCGATAAGTCGTGTCT
TACCGGGTTGGACTCAAGACGATAGTTACCGGATAAGGCGCAGCGGTCGGGCTGAACGGGGGGTTCGTGC
ACACAGCCCAGCTTGGAGCGAACGACCTACACCGAACTGAGATACCTACAGCGTGAGCATTGAGAAAGCG
CCACGCTTCCCGAAGGGAGAAAGGCGGACAGGTATCCGGTAAGCGGCAGGGTCGGAACAGGAGAGCGCAC
GAGGGAGCTTCCAGGGGGAAACGCCTGGTATCTTTATAGTCCTGTCGGGTTTCGCCACCTCTGACTTGAG
CGTCGATTTTTGTGATGCTCGTCAGGGGGGCGGAGCCTATGGAAAAACGCCAGCAACGCGGCCTTTTTAC
GGTTCCTGGCCTTTTGCTGGCCTTTTGCTCACATGTTCTTTCCTGCGTTATCCCCTGATTCTGTGGATAA
CCGTATTACCGCCTTTGAGTGAGCTGATACCGCTCGCCGCAGCCGAACGACCGAGCGCAGCGAGTCAGTG
AGCGAGGAAGCGGATGTGCGCCCAATACGCAAACCGCCTCTCCCCGCGCGTTGGCCGATTCATTAATGCA
GCTGGCACGACAGGTTTCCCGACTGGAAAGCGGGCAGTGAGCGCAACGCAATTAATACGCGTACCGCTAG
CCAGGAAGAGTTTGTAGAAACGCAAAAAGGCCATCCGTCAGGATGGCCTTCTGCTTAGTTTGATGCCTGG
CAGTTTATGGCGGGCGTCCTGCCCGCCACCCTCCGGGCCGTTGCTTCACAACGTTCAAATCCGCTCCCGG
CGGATTTGTCCTACTCAGGAGAGCGTTCACCGACAAACAACAGATAAAACGAAAGGCCCAGTCTTCCGAC
TGAGCCTTTCGTTTTATTTGATGCCTGGCAGTTCCCTACTCTCGCGTTAACGCTAGCATGGATGTTTTCC
CAGTCACGACGTTGTAAAACGACGGCCAGTCTTAAGCTCGGGCCCTGCAGCTCTAGAGCTCGAATTCGGG
AGGCGTTCGGGCCACAGCGGACACGCAGGTGCGCAACGCAATTAATGTGAGTTAGCTCACTCATTAGGCA
CCCCAGGCTTTACACTTTATGCTTCCGGCTCGTATGTTGTGTGGAATTGTGAGCGGATAACAATTTCACA
CAGGAAACAGCTATGACCATGATTACGCCAAGCGCGCAATTAACCCTCACTAAAGGGAACAAAAGCTGGA
GGACCTCGAGGGGGGGCCCGGTACCCAATTCGCCCTATAGTGAGTCGTATTACGCGCGCTCACTGGCCGT
CGTTTTACAACGTCGTGACTGGGAAAACCCTGGCGTTACCCAACTTAATCGCCTTGCAGCACATCCCCCT
TTCGCCAGCTGGCGTAATAGCGAAGAGGCCCGCACCGATCGCCCTTCCCAACAGTTGCGCAGCCTGAATG
GCGAATGGACCTGCCACA
