>Addgene plasmid #117805 | pGTag-NLS-TagRFP-SV40 | depositor partial sequence | sequence record 222409 | Insert
GGATCCGGAGCCACGAACTTCTCTCTGTTAAAGCAAGCAGGAGACGTGGAAGAAAACCCCGGTCCTATGG
CTCCAAAGAAGAAGCGTAAGGTAATGGTGTCTAAGGGCGAGGAACTGATTAAGGAGAACATGCACATGAA
GCTGTACATGGAGGGCACCGTGAACAACCACCACTTCAAGTGCACATCCGAGGGCGAAGGCAAGCCCTAC
GAGGGCACCCAGACCATGAGAATCAAGGTGGTCGAGGGCGGCCCTCTCCCCTTCGCCTTCGACATCCTGG
CTACCAGCTTCATGTACGGCAGCAGAACCTTCATCAACCACACCCAGGGCATCCCCGACTTCTTTAAGCA
GTCCTTCCCTGAGGGCTTCACATGGGAGAGAGTCACCACATACGAAGACGGGGGCGTGCTGACCGCTACC
CAGGACACCAGCCTCCAGGACGGCTGCCTCATCTACAACGTCAAGATCAGAGGGGTGAACTTCCCATCCA
ACGGCCCTGTGATGCAGAAGAAAACACTCGGCTGGGAGGCCAACACCGAGATGCTGTACCCCGCTGACGG
CGGCCTGGAAGGCAGAAGCGACATGGCCCTGAAGCTCGTGGGCGGGGGCCACCTGATCTGCAACTTCAAG
ACCACATACAGATCCAAGAAACCCGCTAAGAACCTCAAGATGCCCGGCGTCTACTATGTGGACCACAGAC
TGGAAAGAATCAAGGAGGCCGACAAAGAGACCTACGTCGAGCAGCACGAGGTGGCTGTGGCCAGATACTG
CGACCTCCCTAGCAAACTGGGGCACAAACTTAATTGAGGCGCGCCTCTAGAACTATAGTGAGTCGTATTA
CGTAGATCCAGACATGATAAGATACATTGATGAGTTTGGACAAACCACAACTAGAATGCAGTGAAAAAAA
TGCTTTATTTGTGAAATTTGTGATGCTATTGCTTTATTTGTAACCATTATAAGCTGCAATAAACAAGTTA
ACAACAACAATTGCATTCATTTTATGTTTCAGGTTCAGGGGGAGGTGTGGGAGGTTTTTTCCAACTTTAT
TATACAAAGTTGGCATTATAAAAAAGCATTGCTTATCAATTTGTTGCAACGAACAGGTCACTATCAGTCA
AAATAAAATCATTATTTGGAGCTCCATGGCGTTGTCTAGCAAGGAAG
